>Addgene plasmid #23595 | pDONR223-STK24 | depositor partial sequence | sequence record 10730 | Author sequence
ATGGCTCACTCCCCGGTGCAGTCGGGCCTGCCCGGCATGCAGAACCTAAAGGCAGACCCAGAAGAGCTTT
TTACAAAACTAGAGAAAATTGGGAAGGGCTCCTTTGGAGAGGTGTTCAAAGGCATTGACAATCGGACTCA
GAAAGTGGTTGCCATAAAGATCATTGATCTGGAAGAAGCTGAAGATGAGATAGAGGACATTCAACAAGAA
ATCACAGTGCTGAGTCAGTGTGACAGTCCATATGTAACCAAATATTATGGATCCTATCTGAAGGATACAA
AATTATGGATAATAATGGAATATCTTGGTGGAGGCTCCGCACTAGATCTATTAGAACCTGGCCCATTAGA
TGAAACCCAGATCGCTACTATATTAAGAGAAATACTGAAAGGACTCGATTATCTCCATTCGGAGAAGAAA
ATCCACAGAGACATTAAAGCGGCCAACGTCCTGCTGTCTGAGCATGGCGAGGTGAAGCTGGCGGACTTTG
GCGTGGCTGGCCAGCTGACAGACACCCAGATCAAAAGGAACACCTTCGTGGGCACCCCATTCTGGATGGC
ACCCGAGGTCATCAAACAGTCGGCCTATGACTCGAAGGCAGACATCTGGTCCCTGGGCATAACAGCTATT
GAACTTGCAAGAGGGGAACCACCTCATTCCGAGCTGCACCCCATGAAAGTTTTATTCCTCATTCCAAAGA
ACAACCCACCGACGTTGGAAGGAAACTACAGTAAACCCCTCAAGGAGTTTGTGGAGGCCTGTTTGAATAA
GGAGCCGAGCTTTAGACCCACTGCTAAGGAGTTATTGAAGCACAAGTTTATACTACGCAATGCAAAGAAA
ACTTCCTACTTGACCGAGCTCATCGACAGGTACAAGAGATGGAAGGCCGAGCAGAGCCATGACGACTCGA
GCTCCGAGGATTCCGACGCGGAAACAGATGGCCAAGCCTCGGGGGGCAGTGATTCTGGGGACTGGATCTT
CACAATCCGAGAAAAAGATCCCAAGAATCTCGAGAATGGAGCTCTTCAGCCATCGGACTTGGACAGAAAT
AAGATGAAAGACATCCCAAAGAGGCCTTTCTCTCAGTGTTTATCTACAATTATTTCTCCTCTGTTTGCAG
AGTTGAAGGAGAAGAGCCAGGCGTGCGGAGGGAACTTGGGGTCCATTGAAGAGCTGCGAGGGGCCATCTA
CCTAGCGGAGGAGGCGTGCCCTGGCATCTCCGACACCATGGTGGCCCAGCTCGTGCAGCGGCTCCAGAGA
TACTCTCTAAGTGGTGGAGGAACTTCATCCCACTGA
