>Addgene plasmid #23595 | pDONR223-STK24 | addgene partial sequence | sequence record 29403 | 23595 with M13pUC-fwd
CCAATAATGATTTTATTTTGACTGATAGTGACCTGTTCGTTGCAACAAATTGATGAGCAATGCTTTTTTA
TAATGCCAACTTTGTACAAAAAAGTTGGCATGGCTCACTCCCCGGTGCAGTCGGGCCTGCCCGGCATGCA
GAACCTAAAGGCAGACCCAGAAGAGCTTTTTACAAAACTAGAGAAAATTGGGAAGGGCTCCTTTGGAGAG
GTGTTCAAAGGCATTGACAATCGGACTCAGAAAGTGGTTGCCATAAAGATCATTGATCTGGAAGAAGCTG
AAGATGAGATAGAGGACATTCAACAAGAAATCACAGTGCTGAGTCAGTGTGACAGTCCATATGTAACCAA
ATATTATGGATCCTATCTGAAGGATACAAAATTATGGATAATAATGGAATATCTTGGTGGAGGCTCCGCA
CTAGATCTATTAGAACCTGGCCCATTAGATGAAACCCAGATCGCTACTATATTAAGAGAAATACTGAAAG
GACTCGATTATCTCCATTCGGAGAAGAAAATCCACAGAGACATTAAAGCGGCCAACGTCCTGCTGTCTGA
GCATGGCGAGGTGAAGCTGGCGGACTTTGGCGTGGCTGGCCAGCTGACAGACACCCAGATCAAAAGGAAC
ACCTTCGTGGGCACCCCATTCTGGATGGCACCCGAGGTCATCAAACAG
