[The description below was written by a language model from this plasmid's Addgene catalogue record.]
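Description:
pDONR223-STK24 is a Gateway entry-type clone built in the pDONR223 donor vector backbone (Invitrogen; about 5 kb without insert) and carrying the human STK24 open reading frame, which encodes serine/threonine kinase 24, a STE20-family kinase also known as MST3. The insert is listed as 1296 bp and was introduced by Gateway recombination. The plasmid is a high-copy bacterial construct maintained in standard E. coli cloning strains under spectinomycin selection. No feature table accompanies the record, so the origin of replication and the exact recombination sites are not itemised. In a clone of this kind the ORF would normally be flanked by att sites that permit transfer into destination vectors, and M13 forward and reverse primer sites in the backbone are listed for sequencing across the insert.

The key design feature is that the ORF lacks a stop codon. This "open" configuration allows recombination into a destination vector that supplies a C-terminal epitope tag of choice together with the stop codon, so the kinase can be expressed as a tagged fusion. The record lists no expression promoter, and the depositors state that the plasmid should not be transfected directly. It serves instead as a shuttle and archival source of the coding sequence. The depositors point to a set of companion lentiviral destination vectors (the pLX301–pLX304 series, obtained separately) for expressing the ORF in mammalian cells. The clone belongs to a kit-style kinase ORF collection, and the associated publication concerns resistance to RAF inhibition through reactivation of the MAP kinase pathway.
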