Addgene plasmid #23595: pDONR223-STK24
Depositing lab: William Hahn & David Root. Depositing organization: Dana-Farber Cancer Institute. Publication: COT drives resistance to RAF inhibition through MAP kinase pathway reactivation. Johannessen CM, Boehm JS, Kim SY, Thomas SR, Wardwell L, Johnson LA, Emery CM, Stransky N, Cogdill AP, Barretina J, Caponigro G, Hieronymus H, Murray RR, Salehi-Ashtiani K, Hill DE, Vidal M, Zhao JJ, Yang X, Alkan O, Kim S, Harris JL, Wilson CJ, Myer VE, Finan PM, Root DE, Roberts TM, Golub T, Flaherty KT, Dummer R, Weber BL, Sellers WR, Schlegel R, Wargo JA, Hahn WC, Garraway LA. Nature. 2010 Dec 16;468(7326):968-72. doi: 10.1038/nature09627 PubMed 21107320.
Backbone
  Vector backbone: pDONR223
  Backbone manufacturer: Invitrogen
  Backbone size w/o insert (bp): 5005
  Vector type: Gateway Donor vector
Growth in bacteria
  Bacterial resistance: Spectinomycin, 50 μg/mL
  Growth temperature: 37°C
  Growth strain: DH5alpha
  Copy number: High Copy
Gene/Insert
  Gene/Insert name: STK24 (alt name: serine/threonine kinase 24 (STE20 homolog, yeast))
  Species: H. sapiens (human)
  Insert size (bp): 1296
  Entrez Gene: STK24 (a.k.a. HEL-S-95, MST3, MST3B, STE20, STK3)
  Cloning method: Gateway Cloning
  Sequencing primers: 5′ M13pUC-fwd; 3′ M13rev
Terms and licenses: Academic/Nonprofit Terms; Industry Terms: Not Available to Industry
Depositor comments: The ORF has no Stop codon. This design enables easy recombination into a destination vector to add an epitope tag of choice and Stop codon to the ORF. Do NOT use this plasmid directly for transfections. A set of 4 custom lentiviral vectors is available ( pLX301 (http://www.addgene.org/25895/) , pLX302 (http://www.addgene.org/25896/) , pLX303 (http://www.addgene.org/25897/) , pLX304 (http://www.addgene.org/25890/) ) to be used to express these ORFs in mammalian cells. These plasmids are not included in the kit and must be ordered separately.
How to cite: pDONR223-STK24 was a gift from William Hahn & David Root (Addgene plasmid # 23595 ; http://n2t.net/addgene:23595 ; RRID:Addgene_23595)
